Addgene plasmid #62363: pJW1509
Purpose: pFA6a BirA-heh2 linker-SSH1::HIS5
Depositing lab: Jonathan Weissman. Depositing organization: University of California, San Francisco (UCSF). Publication: Principles of ER cotranslational translocation revealed by proximity-specific ribosome profiling. Jan CH, Williams CC, Weissman JS. Science. 2014 Nov 7;346(6210):1257521. doi: 10.1126/science.1257521. Epub 2014 Nov 6. PubMed 25378630.
Backbone
  Vector backbone: pFA6a
  Total vector size (bp): 7595
  Vector type: Yeast Expression
  Selectable markers: HIS5
Growth in bacteria
  Bacterial resistance: Ampicillin, 100 μg/mL
  Growth temperature: 37°C
  Growth strain: DH5alpha
  Copy number: High Copy
Gene/Insert
  Gene/Insert name: BirA-heh2-Ssh1
  Species: S. cerevisiae (budding yeast)
  Insert size (bp): 2976
  Promoter: Gal1
  Cloning method: Gibson Cloning
  Sequencing primers: 5′ oCW133
Terms and licenses: Academic/Nonprofit Terms; Industry Terms: Not Available to Industry
How to cite: pJW1509 was a gift from Jonathan Weissman (Addgene plasmid # 62363 ; http://n2t.net/addgene:62363 ; RRID:Addgene_62363)
