[The description below was written by a language model from this plasmid's Addgene catalogue record and pLannotate feature annotations shown in this document.]
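Description:
pJW1509 is a 7,595 bp yeast expression construct built on the pFA6a backbone, a family of E. coli-propagated plasmids commonly used as templates or donors for chromosomal integration in budding yeast. No yeast replication origin or centromere is annotated, which fits an integrative rather than episomal design, although the record does not describe how the plasmid is introduced. In bacteria it is maintained at high copy through a ColE1/pUC-type origin and selected with ampicillin via the β-lactamase gene. Short remnants of lacI, rop and bom, along with flanking T7 and SP6 promoters, are backbone vestiges. Yeast selection relies on the Schizosaccharomyces pombe his5 gene, which complements S. cerevisiae his3 auxotrophy and is driven by the Ashbya gossypii TEF promoter and terminator.

The payload is a roughly 3 kb fusion open reading frame placed under the galactose-inducible, Gal4-regulated GAL1,10 promoter. It encodes the E. coli biotin ligase BirA at the N-terminus, followed by a fragment of the yeast Heh2 protein that serves as a linker, and then full-length Ssh1, the channel-forming subunit of the Ssh1 translocon complex implicated in cotranslational protein import into the endoplasmic reticulum. On the circular map the fusion ends immediately before the ADH1 terminator, which presumably terminates its transcript.

The associated publication concerns proximity-specific ribosome profiling of ER cotranslational translocation. Tethering BirA to Ssh1 would position the ligase at this translocon, so that it can biotinylate suitably tagged acceptor proteins, such as ribosomes, that come close to it. This would mark the ribosomes engaged at that site for selective analysis, though the acceptor component is not part of this plasmid.
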