Features (pLannotate 1.2.2; 16 found; start..end, strand, type, name):
     21..208     +  terminator     ADH1 terminator: S. cerevisiae ADH1; transcription terminator for the S. cerevisiae alcohol dehydrogenase 1 (ADH1) gene
    283..626     +  promoter       TEF promoter: Ashbya gossypii TEF promoter
    627..1280    +  CDS            S. pombe his5: imidazoleglycerol-phosphate dehydratase, required for histidine biosynthesis; Schizosaccharomyces pombe his5; yeast auxotrophic marker; corresponds to S. cerevisiae HIS3
   1286..1483    +  terminator     TEF terminator: Ashbya gossypii TEF terminator
   1588..1606    -  promoter       T7 promoter: promoter for bacteriophage T7 RNA polymerase
   1628..1681    -  CDS            lacI (fragment): lac repressor; lacI; The lac repressor binds to the lac operator to inhibit transcription in E. coli. This inhibition can be relieved by adding lactose or isopropyl-β-D-thiogalactopyranoside (IPTG).
   1864..2452    -  rep_origin     ori: high-copy-number ColE1/pMB1/pBR322/pUC origin of replication
   2623..3483    -  CDS            AmpR: β-lactamase; bla; confers resistance to ampicillin, carbenicillin, and related antibiotics
   3484..3588    -  promoter       AmpR promoter: bla
   3683..3718    +  CDS            rop (fragment): Rop protein, which maintains plasmids at low copy number; rop
   3820..3871    +  misc_feature   bom (fragment): basis of mobility region from pBR322
   3934..3952    +  promoter       SP6 promoter: promoter for bacteriophage SP6 RNA polymerase
   3995..4620    +  promoter       GAL1,10 promoter: GAL1 and GAL10 genes of S. cerevisiae; divergent inducible promoter, regulated by Gal4
   4620..5582    +  CDS            birA: BIRA_ECOLI - Also known as bioR, dhbB. Experimental evidence at protein level: Swiss-Prot protein existence level 1. Acts both as a biotin--[acetyl-CoA-carboxylase] ligase and a biotin-operon repressor. In the presence of ATP, BirA activates biotin to form the BirA-biotinyl-5'-adenylate (BirA-bio-5'-AMP or holoBirA) complex. HoloBirA can either transfer the biotinyl moiety to the biotin carboxyl carrier protein (BCCP) subunit of acetyl-CoA carboxylase, or bind to the biotin operator site and inhibit transcription of the operon. From Escherichia coli (strain K12).
   5574..6164    +  CDS            HEH2 (fragment): HEH2_YEAST - Experimental evidence at protein level: Swiss-Prot protein existence level 1. From Saccharomyces cerevisiae (strain ATCC 204508 / S288c) (Baker's yeast).
   6123..7592    +  CDS            SSH1: SSH1_YEAST - Experimental evidence at protein level: Swiss-Prot protein existence level 1. Part of the Ssh1 complex, which probably is the major component of a channel-forming translocon complex that may function exclusively in the cotranslational pathway of protein endoplasmic reticulum (ER) import. From Saccharomyces cerevisiae (strain ATCC 204508 / S288c) (Baker's yeast).
>Addgene plasmid #62363 | pJW1509 | depositor full sequence | sequence record 102367 | pJW1509 sequence 7595 bps
GGCGCGCCACTTCTAAATAAGCGAATTTCTTATGATTTATGATTTTTATTATTAAATAAGTTATAAAAAA
AATAAGTGTATACAAATTTTAAAGTGACTCTTAGGTTTTAAAACGAAAATTCTTATTCTTGAGTAACTCT
TTCCTGTAGGTCAGGTTGCTTTCTCAGGTATAGTATGAGGTCGCTCTTATTGACCACACCTCTACCGGCA
GATCCGCTAGGGATAACAGGGTAATATAGATCTGTTTAGCTTGCCTCGTCCCCGCCGGGTCACCCGGCCA
GCGACATGGAGGCCCAGAATACCCTCCTTGACAGTCTTGACGTGCGCAGCTCAGGGGCATGATGTGACTG
TCGCCCGTACATTTAGCCCATACATCCCCATGTATAATCATTTGCATCCATACATTTTGATGGCCGCACG
GCGCGAAGCAAAAATTACGGCTCCTCGCTGCAGACCTGCGAGCAGGGAAACGCTCCCCTCACAGACGCGT
TGAATTGTCCCCACGCCGCGCCCCTGTAGAGAAATATAAAAGGTTAGGATTTGCCACTGAGGTTCTTCTT
TCATATACTTCCTTTTAAAATCTTGCTAGGATACAGTTCTCACATCACATCCGAACATAAACAACCATGG
GTAGGAGGGCTTTTGTAGAAAGAAATACGAACGAAACGAAAATCAGCGTTGCCATCGCTTTGGACAAAGC
TCCCTTACCTGAAGAGTCGAATTTTATTGATGAACTTATAACTTCCAAGCATGCAAACCAAAAGGGAGAA
CAAGTAATCCAAGTAGACACGGGAATTGGATTCTTGGATCACATGTATCATGCACTGGCTAAACATGCAG
GCTGGAGCTTACGACTTTACTCAAGAGGTGATTTAATCATCGATGATCATCACACTGCAGAAGATACTGC
TATTGCACTTGGTATTGCATTCAAGCAGGCTATGGGTAACTTTGCCGGCGTTAAAAGATTTGGACATGCT
TATTGTCCACTTGACGAAGCTCTTTCTAGAAGCGTAGTTGACTTGTCGGGACGGCCCTATGCTGTTATCG
ATTTGGGATTAAAGCGTGAAAAGGTTGGGGAATTGTCCTGTGAAATGATCCCTCACTTACTATATTCCTT
TTCGGTAGCAGCTGGAATTACTTTGCATGTTACCTGCTTATATGGTAGTAATGACCATCATCGTGCTGAA
AGCGCTTTTAAATCTCTGGCTGTTGCCATGCGCGCGGCTACTAGTCTTACTGGAAGTTCTGAAGTCCCAA
GCACGAAGGGAGTGTTGTAAAGAGTACTGACAATAAAAAGATTCTTGTTTTCAAGAACTTGTCATTTGTA
TAGTTTTTTTATATTGTAGTTGTTCTATTTTAATCAAATGTTAGCGTGATTTATATTTTTTTTCGCCTCG
ACATCATCTGCCCAGATGCGAAGTTAAGTGCGCAGAAAGTAATATCATGCGTCAATCGTATGTGAATGCT
GGTCGCTATACTGCTGTCGATTCGATACTAACGCCGCCATCCAGTTTAAACGAGCTCGAATTCATCGATG
ATATCAGATCCACTAGTGGCCTATGCGGCCGCGGATCTGCCGGTCTCCCTATAGTGAGTCGTATTAATTT
CGATAAGCCAGGTTAACCTGCATTAATGAATCGGCCAACGCGCGGGGAGAGGCGGTTTGCGTATTGGGCG
CTCTTCCGCTTCCTCGCTCACTGACTCGCTGCGCTCGGTCGTTCGGCTGCGGCGAGCGGTATCAGCTCAC
TCAAAGGCGGTAATACGGTTATCCACAGAATCAGGGGATAACGCAGGAAAGAACATGTGAGCAAAAGGCC
AGCAAAAGGCCAGGAACCGTAAAAAGGCCGCGTTGCTGGCGTTTTTCCATAGGCTCCGCCCCCCTGACGA
GCATCACAAAAATCGACGCTCAAGTCAGAGGTGGCGAAACCCGACAGGACTATAAAGATACCAGGCGTTT
CCCCCTGGAAGCTCCCTCGTGCGCTCTCCTGTTCCGACCCTGCCGCTTACCGGATACCTGTCCGCCTTTC
TCCCTTCGGGAAGCGTGGCGCTTTCTCAATGCTCACGCTGTAGGTATCTCAGTTCGGTGTAGGTCGTTCG
CTCCAAGCTGGGCTGTGTGCACGAACCCCCCGTTCAGCCCGACCGCTGCGCCTTATCCGGTAACTATCGT
CTTGAGTCCAACCCGGTAAGACACGACTTATCGCCACTGGCAGCAGCCACTGGTAACAGGATTAGCAGAG
CGAGGTATGTAGGCGGTGCTACAGAGTTCTTGAAGTGGTGGCCTAACTACGGCTACACTAGAAGGACAGT
ATTTGGTATCTGCGCTCTGCTGAAGCCAGTTACCTTCGGAAAAAGAGTTGGTAGCTCTTGATCCGGCAAA
CAAACCACCGCTGGTAGCGGTGGTTTTTTTGTTTGCAAGCAGCAGATTACGCGCAGAAAAAAAGGATCTC
AAGAAGATCCTTTGATCTTTTCTACGGGGTCTGACGCTCAGTGGAACGAAAACTCACGTTAAGGGATTTT
GGTCATGAGATTATCAAAAAGGATCTTCACCTAGATCCTTTTAAATTAAAAATGAAGTTTTAAATCAATC
TAAAGTATATATGAGTAAACTTGGTCTGACAGTTACCAATGCTTAATCAGTGAGGCACCTATCTCAGCGA
TCTGTCTATTTCGTTCATCCATAGTTGCCTGACTCCCCGTCGTGTAGATAACTACGATACGGGAGGGCTT
ACCATCTGGCCCCAGTGCTGCAATGATACCGCGAGACCCACGCTCACCGGCTCCAGATTTATCAGCAATA
AACCAGCCAGCCGGAAGGGCCGAGCGCAGAAGTGGTCCTGCAACTTTATCCGCCTCCATCCAGTCTATTA
ATTGTTGCCGGGAAGCTAGAGTAAGTAGTTCGCCAGTTAATAGTTTGCGCAACGTTGTTGCCATTGCTAC
AGGCATCGTGGTGTCACGCTCGTCGTTTGGTATGGCTTCATTCAGCTCCGGTTCCCAACGATCAAGGCGA
GTTACATGATCCCCCATGTTGTGCAAAAAAGCGGTTAGCTCCTTCGGTCCTCCGATCGTTGTCAGAAGTA
AGTTGGCCGCAGTGTTATCACTCATGGTTATGGCAGCACTGCATAATTCTCTTACTGTCATGCCATCCGT
AAGATGCTTTTCTGTGACTGGTGAGTACTCAACCAAGTCATTCTGAGAATAGTGTATGCGGCGACCGAGT
TGCTCTTGCCCGGCGTCAATACGGGATAATACCGCGCCACATAGCAGAACTTTAAAAGTGCTCATCATTG
GAAAACGTTCTTCGGGGCGAAAACTCTCAAGGATCTTACCGCTGTTGAGATCCAGTTCGATGTAACCCAC
TCGTGCACCCAACTGATCTTCAGCATCTTTTACTTTCACCAGCGTTTCTGGGTGAGCAAAAACAGGAAGG
CAAAATGCCGCAAAAAAGGGAATAAGGGCGACACGGAAATGTTGAATACTCATACTCTTCCTTTTTCAAT
ATTATTGAAGCATTTATCAGGGTTATTGTCTCATGAGCGGATACATATTTGAATGTATTTAGAAAAATAA
ACAAATAGGGGTTCCGCGCACATTTCCCCGAAAAGTGCCACCTGACGTCTAAGAAACCATTATTATCATG
ACATTAACCTATAAAAATAGGCGTATCACGAGGCCCTTTCGTCTCGCGCGTTTCGGTGATGACGGTGAAA
ACCTCTGACACATGCAGCTCCCGGAGACGGTCACAGCTTGTCTGTAAGCGGATGCCGGGAGCAGACAAGC
CCGTCAGGGCGCGTCAGCGGGTGTTGGCGGGTGTCGGGGCTGGCTTAACTATGCGGCATCAGAGCAGATT
GTACTGAGAGTGCACCATATGGACATATTGTCGTTAGAACGCGGCTACAATTAATACATAACCTTATGTA
TCATACACATACGATTTAGGTGACACTATAGAACGCGGCCGCCAGCTGAAGCTTCGTACGCTGCAGGTCG
ACGGTTGGATGGACGCAAAGAAGTTTAATAATCATATTACATGGCATTACCACCATATACATATCCATAT
CTAATCTTACTTATATGTTGTGGAAATGTAAAGAGCCCCATTATCTTAGCCTAAAAAAACCTTCTCTTTG
GAACTTTCAGTAATACGCTTAACTGCTCATTGCTATATTGAAGTACGGATTAGAAGCCGCCGAGCGGGCG
ACAGCCCTCCGACGGAAGACTCTCCTCCGTGCGTCCTCGTCTTCACCGGTCGCGTTCCTGAAACGCAGAT
GTGCCTCGCGCCGCACTGCTCCGAACAATAAAGATTCTACAATACTAGCTTTTATGGTTATGAAGAGGAA
AAATTGGCAGTAACCTGGCCCCACAAACCTTCAAATTAACGAATCAAATTAACAACCATAGGATGATAAT
GCGATTAGTTTTTTAGCCTTATTTCTGGGGTAATTAATCAGCGAAGCGATGATTTTTGATCTATTAACAG
ATATATAAATGGAAAAGCTGCATAACCACTTTAACTAATACTTTCAACATTTTCAGTTTGTATTACTTCT
TATTCAAATGTCATAAAAGTATCAACAAAAAATTGTTAATATACCTCTATACTTTAACGTCAAGGAGAAA
TGAAGGATAACACCGTGCCACTGAAATTGATTGCCCTGTTAGCGAACGGTGAATTTCACTCTGGCGAGCA
GTTGGGTGAAACGCTGGGAATGAGCCGGGCGGCTATTAATAAACACATTCAGACACTGCGTGACTGGGGC
GTTGATGTCTTTACCGTTCCGGGTAAAGGATACAGCCTGCCTGAGCCTATCCAGTTACTTAATGCTAAAC
AGATATTGGGTCAGCTGGATGGCGGTAGTGTAGCCGTGCTGCCAGTGATTGACTCCACGAATCAGTACCT
TCTTGATCGTATCGGAGAGCTTAAATCGGGCGATGCTTGCATTGCAGAATACCAGCAGGCTGGCCGTGGT
CGCCGGGGTCGGAAATGGTTTTCGCCTTTTGGCGCAAACTTATATTTGTCGATGTTCTGGCGTCTGGAAC
AAGGCCCGGCGGCGGCGATTGGTTTAAGTCTGGTTATCGGTATCGTGATGGCGGAAGTATTACGCAAGCT
GGGTGCAGATAAAGTTCGTGTTAAATGGCCTAATGACCTCTATCTGCAGGATCGCAAGCTGGCAGGCATT
CTGGTGGAGCTGACTGGCAAAACTGGCGATGCGGCGCAAATAGTCATTGGAGCCGGGATCAACATGGCAA
TGCGCCGTGTTGAAGAGAGTGTCGTTAATCAGGGGTGGATCACGCTGCAGGAAGCGGGGATCAATCTCGA
TCGTAATACGTTGGCGGCCATGCTAATACGTGAATTACGTGCTGCGTTGGAACTCTTCGAACAAGAAGGA
TTGGCACCTTATCTGTCGCGCTGGGAAAAGCTGGATAATTTTATTAATCGCCCAGTGAAACTTATCATTG
GTGATAAAGAAATATTTGGCATTTCACGCGGAATAGACAAACAGGGGGCTTTATTACTTGAGCAGGATGG
AATAATAAAACCCTGGATGGGCGGTGAAATATCCCTGCGTAGTGCAGAAAAACCACCAGAGTCTCCTCCA
CAATCTAAGTCAGATGGGAAAGCAACTTCTGCTGATTTAACTTCTGAACTGGAAACTGTAGAAGAACTTC
ATAAGAAAGATTCTTCGGATGACAAACCAAGGGTAAAAGAGCTTCCAAAACCAGAATTGCCGAATTTAAA
AGTATCAAACGAATTTTTAGCTCAACTAAATAAAGAGTTAGCTAGTGCAGCTACGGAGAATTATGATCAT
TCTATAAAATCCACGGACTTATCGTCTATCAGAATCGAAACAGAAGAGCCTGTTGGTCCTTCAACTGGAG
CAGAAACAAGAAATGAAAGTGAGGTGATGGAGAATATCAATTTGGAAGTCCAACCTGAGGTGAAGGAAGC
AAAAGAAGAACTAACAAAAATATCAGAAACTTTTGATAATCAAGACGAAGAGGATACTAGTAGGTTATCG
TCGAAAAAAAATATACGAAGTCCAAAAGGTCGCACCAGGCACTTCATTGCCAACAAAACTAAAAGAGGGA
TAGATATTATGAAACCGTTTATTGCACATCTCATGTCTGGTTTTCGTCTAATTGATATCGTTAAGCCTAT
CCTACCGATTTTACCGGAAGTTGAGTTACCTTTTGAAAAATTACCATTTGATGACAAGATTGTCTATACT
ATTTTTGCAGGGTTAATTTACCTTTTTGCACAATTCCCACTTGTTGGTTTGCCCAAAGCTACCACACCTA
ATGTTAATGACCCCATTTATTTTCTAAGAGGTGTATTTGGGTGTGAACCAAGAACCTTGCTAGAATTTGG
CCTTTTTCCCAACATTTCTAGTGGGTTAATCTTACAATTATTAGCCGGTTTGAAAGTAATTAAAGTTAAT
TTCAAGATCCAAAGTGATAGAGAATTATTTCAAAGCTTAACAAAAGTTTTTGCCATTGTTCAGTATGTGA
TTTTGACCAACATTTTCATATTTGCAGGTTATTTTGGTGATGATTTATCTGTGGTACAGATCGGGTTGAT
CAACTTTCAATTGGTCGGTGCTGGCATATTCACCACTTTGTTAGCTGAAGTCATCGATAAAGGATTTGGA
TTTTCTTCTGGAGCTATGATAATCAACACTGTGGTAATCGCCACTAACTTGGTGGCTGATACTTTTGGTG
TTTCTCAAATTAAAGTTGGCGAGGACGACCAAACCGAAGCCCAAGGTGCCCTAATCAATTTGATTCAAGG
TTTAAGATCTAAGCACAAGACATTTATTGGCGGCATCATCTCTGCATTCAACAGAGACTATCTACCAAAC
TTGACAACTACTATTATAGTTTTGGCAATTGCCATTATTGTGTGCTATTTGCAAAGTGTCCGTGTAGAAT
TGCCAATCAGATCAACAAGAGCCCGTGGTACAAACAATGTTTACCCAATTAAGCTACTATACACTGGCTG
TTTATCTGTTTTGTTTTCTTACACCATCTTGTTCTACATCCACATTTTTGCTTTCGTTTTAATTCAATTG
GTTGCCAAGAATGAACCAACTCACATCATCTGCAAAATAATGGGCCACTATGAGAATGCTAATAATCTTT
TAGCAGTCCCAACCTTCCCATTATCTCTTTTGGCTCCACCAACATCTTTCTTCAAAGGTGTCACTCAACA
ACCTTTAACCTTCATCACCTATTCCGCCTTTATATTGGTTACTGGTATTTGGTTTGCTGATAAGTGGCAG
GCTATTTCAGGTTCCTCTGCTCGTGATGTAGCCTTGGAATTCAAAGACCAAGGTATCACTTTGATGGGAC
GCAGAGAACAGAATGTCGCTAAAGAATTGAACAAAGTCATTCCAATCGCAGCTGTTACGGGTGCATCCGT
CTTAAGTTTGATCACCGTTATCGGTGAATCTTTGGGTTTGAAAGGTAAAGCTGCTGGTATAGTTGTTGGC
ATTGCTGGTGGGTTTTCTTTGCTAGAAGTCATTACCATTGAATACCAACAAAGTGGCGGTCAAAGTGCTT
TGAATCAAGTCTTGGGTGTTCCAGGTGCTATGTAA
