>Addgene plasmid #62363 | pJW1509 | addgene partial sequence | sequence record 106587 | GAL1 5'-AATATACCTCTATACTTTAACGTC-3'
AATTGATTGCCCTGTTAGCGAACGGTGAATTTCACTCTGGCGAGCAGTTGGGTGAAACGCTGGGAATGAG
CCGGGCGGCTATTAATAAACACATTCAGACACTGCGTGACTGGGGCGTTGATGTCTTTACCGTTCCGGGT
AAAGGATACAGCCTGCCTGAGCCTATCCAGTTACTTAATGCTAAACAGATATTGGGTCAGCTGGATGGCG
GTAGTGTAGCCGTGCTGCCAGTGATTGACTCCACGAATCAGTACCTTCTTGATCGTATCGGAGAGCTTAA
ATCGGGCGATGCTTGCATTGCAGAATACCAGCAGGCTGGCCGTGGTCGCCGGGGTCGGAAATGGTTTTCG
CCTTTTGGCGCAAACTTATATTTGTCGATGTTCTGGCGTCTGGAACAAGGCCCGGCGGCGGCGATTGGTT
TAAGTCTGGTTATCGGTATCGTGATGGCGGAAGTATTACGCAAGCTGGGTGCAGATAAAGTTCGTGTTAA
ATGGCCTAATGACCTCTATCTGCAGGATCGCAAGCTGGCAGGCATTCTGGTGGAGCTGACTGGCAAAACT
GGCGATGCGGCGCAAATAGTCATTGGAGCCGGGATCAACATGGCAATGCGCCGTGTTGAAGAGAGTGTCG
TTAATCAGGGGTGGATCACGCTGCAGGAAGCGGGGATCAATCTCGATCGTAATACGTTGGCGGCCATGCT
AATACGTGAATTACGTGCTGCGTTGGAACTCTTCGAACAAGAAGGATTGGCACCTTATCTGTCGCGCTGG
