>Addgene plasmid #62363 | pJW1509 | addgene partial sequence | sequence record 108454 | pHybLex_rev 5'-GAGTCACTTTAAAATTTGTATACAC-3'
AAATCATAAATCATAAGAAATTCGCTTATTTAGAAGTGGCGCGCCTTACATAGCACCTGGAACACCCAAG
ACTTGATTCAAAGCACTTTGACCGCCACTTTGTTGGTATTCAATGGTAATGACTTCTAGCAAAGAAAACC
CACCAGCAATGCCAACAACTATACCAGCAGCTTTACCTTTCAAACCCAAAGATTCACCGATAACGGTGAT
CAAACTTAAGACGGAAGCACCCGTAACAGCTGCGATTGGAATGACTTTGTTCAATTCTTTAGCGACATTC
TGTTCTCTGCGTCCCATCAAAGTGATACCTTGGTCTTTGAATTCCAAGGCTACATCACGAGCAGAGGAAC
CTGAAATAGCCTGCCACTTATCAGCAAACCAAATACCAGTAACCAATATAAAGGCGGAATAGGTGATGAA
GGTTAAAGGTTGTTGAGTGACACCTTTGAAGAAAGATGTTGGTGGAGCCAAAAGAGATAATGGGAAGGTT
GGGACTGCTAAAAGATTATTAGCATTCTCATAGTGGCCCATTATTTTGCAGATGATGTGAGTTGGTTCAT
TCTTGGCAACCAATTGAATTAAAACGAAAGCAAAAATGTGGATGTAGAACAAGATGGTGTAAGAAAACAA
AACAGATAAACAGCCAGTGTATAGTAGCTTAATTGGGTAAACATTGTTTGTACCACGGGCTCTTGTTGAT
CTGATTGGCAATTCTACACGGACACTTTGCAAATAGCACACAATAATGGCAATTGCCAAAACTATAATAG
TAGTTGTCAAGTTTGGTAGATAGTCTCTGTTGAATGCAGAGATGATGCCGCC
