>Addgene plasmid #62363 | pJW1509 | addgene partial sequence | sequence record 110028 | BirA-F 5'-ACAGATATTGGGTCAGCTGGAT-3'
CGAATCAGTACCTTCTTGATCGTATCGGAGAGCTTAAATCGGGCGATGCTTGCATTGCAGAATACCAGCA
GGCTGGCCGTGGTCGCCGGGGTCGGAAATGGTTTTCGCCTTTTGGCGCAAACTTATATTTGTCGATGTTC
TGGCGTCTGGAACAAGGCCCGGCGGCGGCGATTGGTTTAAGTCTGGTTATCGGTATCGTGATGGCGGAAG
TATTACGCAAGCTGGGTGCAGATAAAGTTCGTGTTAAATGGCCTAATGACCTCTATCTGCAGGATCGCAA
GCTGGCAGGCATTCTGGTGGAGCTGACTGGCAAAACTGGCGATGCGGCGCAAATAGTCATTGGAGCCGGG
ATCAACATGGCAATGCGCCGTGTTGAAGAGAGTGTCGTTAATCAGGGGTGGATCACGCTGCAGGAAGCGG
GGATCAATCTCGATCGTAATACGTTGGCGGCCATGCTAATACGTGAATTACGTGCTGCGTTGGAACTCTT
CGAACAAGAAGGATTGGCACCTTATCTGTCGCGCTGGGAAAAGCTGGATAATTTTATTAATCGCCCAGTG
AAACTTATCATTGGTGATAAAGAAATATTTGGCATTTCACGCGGAATAGACAAACAGGGGGCTTTATTAC
TTGAGCAGGATGGAATAATAAAACCCTGGATGGGCGGTGAAATATCCCTGCGTAGTGCAGAAAAACCACC
AGAGTCTCCTCCACAATCTAAGTCAGATGGGAAAGCAACTTCTGCTGATTTAACTTCTGAACTGGAAA
